Addgene plasmid #147481: pnEA-NpH-HsNot9_19-285_S
Purpose: Bacterial Expression of HsNot9_19-285
Depositing lab: Elisa Izaurralde. Depositing organization: Max Planck Institute for Developmental Biology. Publication: A DDX6-CNOT1 complex and W-binding pockets in CNOT9 reveal direct links between miRNA target recognition and silencing. Chen Y, Boland A, Kuzuoglu-Ozturk D, Bawankar P, Loh B, Chang CT, Weichenrieder O, Izaurralde E. Mol Cell. 2014 Jun 5;54(5):737-50. doi: 10.1016/j.molcel.2014.03.034. Epub 2014 Apr 24. PubMed 24768540.
Backbone
  Vector backbone: Unknown
  Vector type: Bacterial Expression
Growth in bacteria
  Bacterial resistance: Ampicillin, 100 μg/mL
  Growth temperature: 37°C
  Growth strain: DH5alpha
  Copy number: Low Copy
Gene/Insert
  Gene/Insert name: HsNot9_19-285 (alt names: RCD1; CT129, RCD1+, CNOT9)
  Species: H. sapiens (human)
  Entrez Gene: CNOT9 (a.k.a. CAF40, CT129, RCD-1, RCD1, RQCD1)
  Cloning method: Unknown
Terms and licenses: Academic/Nonprofit Terms; Industry Terms: Not Available to Industry
Depositor comments: sequence based on NCBI:NM_005444.1. Plasmids from this collection were made available to the research community and donated after the lab closed. Please note that the sequence provided by the depositing laboratory may be theoretical/predicted or based on Sanger sequencing results. There may be discrepancies between sequencing results obtained by Addgene and the depositor sequence. If an Addgene verified sequence is not available, please contact before placing your order to request that our lab fully sequence the plasmid.
How to cite: pnEA-NpH-HsNot9_19-285_S was a gift from Elisa Izaurralde (Addgene plasmid # 147481 ; http://n2t.net/addgene:147481 ; RRID:Addgene_147481)
