[The description below was written by a language model from this plasmid's Addgene catalogue record and pLannotate feature annotations shown in this document.]
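Description:
pnEA-NpH-HsNot9_19-285_S is a 6,561 nt bacterial expression plasmid for producing a fragment of human CNOT9 (also called RCD1, RQCD1 or CAF40), spanning residues 19–285, in E. coli. The catalogue lists the backbone as unknown, but the annotated features show a pBR322-derived, pET-style architecture. It has a ColE1/pMB1-type origin together with the bom mobility region and the rop gene, which keeps copy number low, in line with the recorded low-copy status. Selection is by ampicillin through the bla gene and its own promoter. The scattered tetracycline-resistance fragments and the tet promoter are non-functional remnants of the pBR322 ancestor, interrupted by the expression cassette and the lacI gene.

Expression is driven by a T7 promoter followed by a lac operator and the phage T7 gene 10 ribosome binding site, and it ends at a T7 terminator. The plasmid-borne lacI gene supplies repressor, so transcription is held off until IPTG induction in a host that provides T7 RNA polymerase. Just upstream of the CNOT9 coding segment, a short match to a composite His/TEV tag was annotated. This suggests a small N-terminal histidine-type affinity tag, possibly with a protease cleavage site, although the record does not define the tag explicitly. The brief match to a T7 gene 10B-derived tag between the insert and the terminator is probably vector-derived sequence rather than part of the expressed protein. The insert sequence is based on the human reference mRNA.

CNOT9 is a component of the CCR4-NOT deadenylase complex. The associated publication concerns the W-binding pockets in CNOT9 and their role in miRNA-mediated silencing, so the plasmid was probably used to make recombinant protein for structural and biochemical interaction studies. The depositor sequence may be theoretical rather than fully verified.
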