Features (pLannotate 1.2.2; 20 found; start..end, strand, type, name):
    104..208     +  promoter       AmpR promoter: bla
    209..1069    +  CDS            AmpR: β-lactamase; bla; confers resistance to ampicillin, carbenicillin, and related antibiotics
   1240..1828    +  rep_origin     ori: high-copy-number ColE1/pMB1/pBR322/pUC origin of replication
   2014..2156    -  misc_feature   bom: basis of mobility region from pBR322
   2258..2449    -  CDS            rop: Rop protein, which maintains plasmids at low copy number; rop
   2466..2846    +  CDS            YPB1_ECOLX: Protein predicted: Swiss-Prot protein existence level 4. From Escherichia coli.
   3088..3712    -  CDS            TcR (fragment): tetracycline efflux protein; tet; confers resistance to tetracycline
   3727..3748    -  protein_bind   CAP binding site: CAP binding activates transcription in the presence of cAMP. E. coli catabolite activator protein
   3761..4843    -  CDS            lacI: lac repressor; lacI; The lac repressor binds to the lac operator to inhibit transcription in E. coli. This inhibition can be relieved by adding lactose or isopropyl-β-D-thiogalactopyranoside (IPTG).
   4844..4921    -  promoter       lacI promoter: lacI
   4929..5208    -  CDS            TcR (fragment): tetracycline efflux protein; tet; confers resistance to tetracycline
   5230..5248    +  promoter       T7 promoter: promoter for bacteriophage T7 RNA polymerase
   5249..5273    +  protein_bind   lac operator: The lac repressor binds to the lac operator to inhibit transcription in E. coli. This inhibition can be relieved by adding lactose or isopropyl-β-D-thiogalactopyranoside (IPTG). lac repressor encoded by lacI
   5288..5310    +  RBS            RBS: efficient ribosome binding site from bacteriophage T7 gene 10 (Olins and Rangwala, 1989)
   5329..5345    +  CDS            capTEV™ (fragment): composite tag for in vivo biotinylation, TEV protease cleavage, and 6xHis tagging
   5401..6204    +  CDS            CNOT9 (fragment): CNOT9_HUMAN - Also known as RCD1, RQCD1. Experimental evidence at protein level: Swiss-Prot protein existence level 1. Component of the CCR4-NOT complex which is one of the major cellular mRNA deadenylases and is linked to various cellular processes including bulk mRNA degradation, miRNA-mediated repression, translational repression during translational initiation and general transcription regulation. Additional complex functions may be a consequence of its influence on mRNA expression. Involved in down- regulation of MYB- and JUN-dependent transcription. May play a role in cell differentiatio
   6245..6294    +  CDS            SET1 (fragment): solubility-enhancement tag derived from T7 phage gene 10B
   6302..6349    +  terminator     T7 terminator: transcription terminator for bacteriophage T7 RNA polymerase
   6372..6476    -  CDS            TcR (fragment): tetracycline efflux protein; tet; confers resistance to tetracycline
   6524..6552    -  promoter       tet promoter: E. coli promoter for tetracycline efflux protein gene
>Addgene plasmid #147481 | pnEA-NpH-HsNot9_19-285_S | depositor full sequence | sequence record 289928 | Full Sequence
TTCTTGAAGACGAAAGGGCCTCGTGATACGCCTATTTTTATAGGTTAATGTCATGATAATAATGGTTTCT
TAGACGTCAGGTGGCACTTTTCGGGGAAATGTGCGCGGAACCCCTATTTGTTTATTTTTCTAAATACATT
CAAATATGTATCCGCTCATGAGACAATAACCCTGATAAATGCTTCAATAATATTGAAAAAGGAAGAGTAT
GAGTATTCAACATTTCCGTGTCGCCCTTATTCCCTTTTTTGCGGCATTTTGCCTTCCTGTTTTTGCTCAC
CCAGAAACGCTGGTGAAAGTAAAAGATGCTGAAGATCAGTTGGGTGCACGAGTGGGTTACATCGAACTGG
ATCTCAACAGCGGTAAGATCCTTGAGAGTTTTCGCCCCGAAGAACGTTTTCCAATGATGAGCACTTTTAA
AGTTCTGCTATGTGGCGCGGTATTATCCCGTGTTGACGCCGGGCAAGAGCAACTCGGTCGCCGCATACAC
TATTCTCAGAATGACTTGGTTGAGTACTCACCAGTCACAGAAAAGCATCTTACGGATGGCATGACAGTAA
GAGAATTATGCAGTGCTGCCATAACCATGAGTGATAACACTGCGGCCAACTTACTTCTGACAACGATCGG
AGGACCGAAGGAGCTAACCGCTTTTTTGCACAACATGGGGGATCATGTAACTCGCCTTGATCGTTGGGAA
CCGGAGCTGAATGAAGCCATACCAAACGACGAGCGTGACACCACGATGCCTGCAGCAATGGCAACAACGT
TGCGCAAACTATTAACTGGCGAACTACTTACTCTAGCTTCCCGGCAACAATTAATAGACTGGATGGAGGC
GGATAAAGTTGCAGGACCACTTCTGCGCTCGGCCCTTCCGGCTGGCTGGTTTATTGCTGATAAATCTGGA
GCCGGTGAGCGTGGGTCTCGCGGTATCATTGCAGCACTGGGGCCAGATGGTAAGCCCTCCCGTATCGTAG
TTATCTACACGACGGGGAGTCAGGCAACTATGGATGAACGAAATAGACAGATCGCTGAGATAGGTGCCTC
ACTGATTAAGCATTGGTAACTGTCAGACCAAGTTTACTCATATATACTTTAGATTGATTTAAAACTTCAT
TTTTAATTTAAAAGGATCTAGGTGAAGATCCTTTTTGATAATCTCATGACCAAAATCCCTTAACGTGAGT
TTTCGTTCCACTGAGCGTCAGACCCCGTAGAAAAGATCAAAGGATCTTCTTGAGATCCTTTTTTTCTGCG
CGTAATCTGCTGCTTGCAAACAAAAAAACCACCGCTACCAGCGGTGGTTTGTTTGCCGGATCAAGAGCTA
CCAACTCTTTTTCCGAAGGTAACTGGCTTCAGCAGAGCGCAGATACCAAATACTGTCCTTCTAGTGTAGC
CGTAGTTAGGCCACCACTTCAAGAACTCTGTAGCACCGCCTACATACCTCGCTCTGCTAATCCTGTTACC
AGTGGCTGCTGCCAGTGGCGATAAGTCGTGTCTTACCGGGTTGGACTCAAGACGATAGTTACCGGATAAG
GCGCAGCGGTCGGGCTGAACGGGGGGTTCGTGCACACAGCCCAGCTTGGAGCGAACGACCTACACCGAAC
TGAGATACCTACAGCGTGAGCTATGAGAAAGCGCCACGCTTCCCGAAGGGAGAAAGGCGGACAGGTATCC
GGTAAGCGGCAGGGTCGGAACAGGAGAGCGCACGAGGGAGCTTCCAGGGGGAAACGCCTGGTATCTTTAT
AGTCCTGTCGGGTTTCGCCACCTCTGACTTGAGCGTCGATTTTTGTGATGCTCGTCAGGGGGGCGGAGCC
TATGGAAAAACGCCAGCAACGCGGCCTTTTTACGGTTCCTGGCCTTTTGCTGGCCTTTTGCTCACATGTT
CTTTCCTGCGTTATCCCCTGATTCTGTGGATAACCGTATTACCGCCTTTGAGTGAGCTGATACCGCTCGC
CGCAGCCGAACGACCGAGCGCAGCGAGTCAGTGAGCGAGGAAGCGGAAGAGCGCCTGATGCGGTATTTTC
TCCTTACGCATCTGTGCGGTATTTCACACCGCATATATGGTGCACTCTCAGTACAATCTGCTCTGATGCC
GCATAGTTAAGCCAGTATACACTCCGCTATCGCTACGTGACTGGGTCATGGCTGCGCCCCGACACCCGCC
AACACCCGCTGACGCGCCCTGACGGGCTTGTCTGCTCCCGGCATCCGCTTACAGACAAGCTGTGACCGTC
TCCGGGAGCTGCATGTGTCAGAGGTTTTCACCGTCATCACCGAAACGCGCGAGGCAGCTGCGGTAAAGCT
CATCAGCGTGGTCGTGAAGCGATTCACAGATGTCTGCCTGTTCATCCGCGTCCAGCTCGTTGAGTTTCTC
CAGAAGCGTTAATGTCTGGCTTCTGATAAAGCGGGCCATGTTAAGGGCGGTTTTTTCCTGTTTGGTCACT
GATGCCTCCGTGTAAGGGGGATTTCTGTTCATGGGGGTAATGATACCGATGAAACGAGAGAGGATGCTCA
CGATACGGGTTACTGATGATGAACATGCCCGGTTACTGGAACGTTGTGAGGGTAAACAACTGGCGGTATG
GATGCGGCGGGACCAGAGAAAAATCACTCAGGGTCAATGCCAGCGCTTCGTTAATACAGATGTAGGTGTT
CCACAGGGTAGCCAGCAGCATCCTGCGATGCAGATCCGGAACATAATGGTGCAGGGCGCTGACTTCCGCG
TTTCCAGACTTTACGAAACACGGAAACCGAAGACCATTCATGTTGTTGCTCAGGTCGCAGACGTTTTGCA
GCAGCAGTCGCTTCACGTTCGCTCGCGTATCGGTGATTCATTCTGCTAACCAGTAAGGCAACCCCGCCAG
CCTAGCCGGGTCCTCAACGACAGGAGCACGATCATGCGCACCCGTGGCCAGGACCCAACGCTGCCCGAGA
TGCGCCGCGTGCGGCTGCTGGAGATGGCGGACGCGATGGATATGTTCTGCCAAGGGTTGGTTTGCGCATT
CACAGTTCTCCGCAAGAATTGATTGGCTCCAATTCTTGGAGTGGTGAATCCGTTAGCGAGGTGCCGCCGG
CTTCCATTCAGGTCGAGGTGGCCCGGCTCCATGCACCGCGACGCAACGCGGGGAGGCAGACAAGGTATAG
GGCGGCGCCTACAATCCATGCCAACCCGTTCCATGTGCTCGCCGAGGCGGCATAAATCGCCGTGACGATC
AGCGGTCCAGTGATCGAAGTTAGGCTGGTAAGAGCCGCGAGCGATCCTTGAAGCTGTCCCTGATGGTCGT
CATCTACCTGCCTGGACAGCATGGCCTGCAACGCGGGCATCCCGATGCCGCCGGAAGCGAGAAGAATCAT
AATGGGGAAGGCCATCCAGCCTCGCGTCGCGAACGCCAGCAAGACGTAGCCCAGCGCGTCGGCCGCCATG
CCGGCGATAATGGCCTGCTTCTCGCCGAAACGTTTGGTGGCGGGACCAGTGACGAAGGCTTGAGCGAGGG
CGTGCAAGATTCCGAATACCGCAAGCGACAGGCCGATCATCGTCGCGCTCCAGCGAAAGCGGTCCTCGCC
GAAAATGACCCAGAGCGCTGCCGGCACCTGTCCTACGAGTTGCATGATAAAGAAGACAGTCATAAGTGCG
GCGACGATAGTCATGCCCCGCGCCCACCGGAAGGAGCTGACTGGGTTGAAGGCTCTCAAGGGCATCGGTC
GAGATCCCGGTGCCTAATGAGTGAGCTAACTTACATTAATTGCGTTGCGCTCACTGCCCGCTTTCCAGTC
GGGAAACCTGTCGTGCCAGCTGCATTAATGAATCGGCCAACGCGCGGGGAGAGGCGGTTTGCGTATTGGG
CGCCAGGGTGGTTTTTCTTTTCACCAGTGAGACGGGCAACAGCTGATTGCCCTTCACCGCCTGGCCCTGA
GAGAGTTGCAGCAAGCGGTCCACGCTGGTTTGCCCCAGCAGGCGAAAATCCTGTTTGATGGTGGTTAACG
GCGGGATATAACATGAGCTGTCTTCGGTATCGTCGTATCCCACTACCGAGATATCCGCACCAACGCGCAG
CCCGGACTCGGTAATGGCGCGCATTGCGCCCAGCGCCATCTGATCGTTGGCAACCAGCATCGCAGTGGGA
ACGATGCCCTCATTCAGCATTTGCATGGTTTGTTGAAAACCGGACATGGCACTCCAGTCGCCTTCCCGTT
CCGCTATCGGCTGAATTTGATTGCGAGTGAGATATTTATGCCAGCCAGCCAGACGCAGACGCGCCGAGAC
AGAACTTAATGGGCCCGCTAACAGCGCGATTTGCTGGTGACCCAATGCGACCAGATGCTCCACGCCCAGT
CGCGTACCGTCTTCATGGGAGAAAATAATACTGTTGATGGGTGTCTGGTCAGAGACATCAAGAAATAACG
CCGGAACATTAGTGCAGGCAGCTTCCACAGCAATGGCATCCTGGTCATCCAGCGGATAGTTAATGATCAG
CCCACTGACGCGTTGCGCGAGAAGATTGTGCACCGCCGCTTTACAGGCTTCGACGCCGCTTCGTTCTACC
ATCGACACCACCACGCTGGCACCCAGTTGATCGGCGCGAGATTTAATCGCCGCGACAATTTGCGACGGCG
CGTGCAGGGCCAGACTGGAGGTGGCAACGCCAATCAGCAACGACTGTTTGCCCGCCAGTTGTTGTGCCAC
GCGGTTGGGAATGTAATTCAGCTCCGCCATCGCCGCTTCCACTTTTTCCCGCGTTTTCGCAGAAACGTGG
CTGGCCTGGTTCACCACGCGGGAAACGGTCTGATAAGAGACACCGGCATACTCTGCGACATCGTATAACG
TTACTGGTTTCACATTCACCACCCTGAATTGACTCTCTTCCGGGCGCTATCATGCCATACCGCGAAAGGT
TTTGCGCCATTCGATGGTGTCCGGGATCTCGACGCTCTCCCTTATGCGACTCCTGCATTAGGAAGCAGCC
CAGTAGTAGGTTGAGGCCGTTGAGCACCGCCGCCGCAAGGAATGGTGCATGCAAGGAGATGGCGCCCAAC
AGTCCCCCGGCCACGGGGCCTGCCACCATACCCACGCCGAAACAAGCGCTCATGAGCCCGAAGTGGCGAG
CCCGATCTTCCCCATCGGTGATGTCGGCGATATAGGCGCCAGCAACCGCACCTGTGGCGCCGGTGATGCC
GGCCACGATGCGTCCGGCGTAGAGGATCGAGATCTCGATCCCGCGAAATTAATACGACTCACTATAGGGG
AATTGTGAGCGGATAACAATTCCCCACTAGTAATAATTTTGTTTAACTTTAAGAAGGAGATATACCATGG
GCAGCAGCCATCATCATCATCATCACAGCAGCGGTACCGGCAGCGGCCTGGAAGTTCTGTTCCAGGGGCC
CCATATGCTCGAGAGAGAAAAGATCTATCAGTGGATCAATGAGCTGTCCAGTCCTGAGACTAGGGAAAAT
GCTTTGCTGGAGCTAAGTAAGAAGCGAGAATCTGTTCCTGACCTTGCACCCATGCTGTGGCATTCATTTG
GTACTATTGCAGCACTTTTACAGGAAATTGTAAATATTTATCCATCTATCAACCCACCCACCTTGACAGC
ACACCAGTCTAACAGAGTTTGCAATGCTCTGGCATTACTGCAATGTGTAGCATCACATCCAGAAACCAGG
TCAGCGTTTCTCGCAGCACACATCCCACTTTTTTTGTACCCCTTTTTGCACACTGTCAGCAAAACACGTC
CCTTTGAGTATCTCCGGCTCACCAGCCTTGGAGTTATTGGGGCCCTGGTGAAAACAGATGAACAAGAAGT
AATCAACTTTTTATTAACAACAGAAATTATCCCTTTATGTTTGCGAATTATGGAATCTGGAAGTGAACTT
TCTAAAACAGTTGCCACATTCATCCTCCAGAAGATCTTGTTAGATGACACTGGTTTGGCTTATATATGTC
AGACGTATGAGCGTTTCTCCCATGTTGCCATGATCTTGGGTAAGATGGTCCTGCAGCTATCCAAAGAGCC
TTCTGCCCGTCTGCTGAAGCATGTAGTGAGATGTTACCTTCGACTTTCAGATAACCCCAGGGCACGTGAA
GCACTCAGACAGTGCCTCCCTGACCAGCTGAAAGACACAACCTTCGCCCAGGTGCTAAAAGATGACACCA
CCACGAAACGCTGGCTTGCACAACTGGTGAAGAACCTGCAAGAGTAAGGATCCTAATAGTCTAGAGCTAG
CCCTAGGAGATCCGGCTGCTAACAAAGCCCGAAAGGAAGCTGAGTTGGCTGCTGCCACCGCTGAGCAATA
ACTAGCATAACCCCTTGGGGCCTCTAAACGGGTCTTGAGGGGTTTTTTGCTGAAAGGAGGAACTATATCC
GGATATCCCGCAAGAGGCCCGGCAGTACCGGCATAACCAAGCCTATGCCTACAGCATCCAGGGTGACGGT
GCCGAGGATGACGATGAGCGCATTGTTAGATTTCATACACGGTGCCTGACTGCGTTAGCAATTTAACTGT
GATAAACTACCGCATTAAAGCTTATCGATGATAAGCTGTCAAACATGAGAA
